Addgene plasmid #124894: pGEL062
Purpose: (Empty Backbone) For genome editing in plant by SpCas9 wild type
Depositing lab: Yong Zhang. Depositing organization: University of Electronic Science and Technology of China. Publication: Improving Plant Genome Editing with High-Fidelity xCas9 and Non-canonical PAM-Targeting Cas9-NG. Zhong Z, Sretenovic S, Ren Q, Yang L, Bao Y, Qi C, Yuan M, He Y, Liu S, Liu X, Wang J, Huang L, Wang Y, Baby D, Wang D, Zhang T, Qi Y, Zhang Y. Mol Plant. 2019 Mar 27. pii: S1674-2052(19)30124-8. doi: 10.1016/j.molp.2019.03.011. PubMed 30928637.
Backbone
  Vector backbone: pZHY988
  Vector type: Plant Expression, CRISPR
  Selectable markers: Hygromycin
Growth in bacteria
  Bacterial resistance: Kanamycin, 50 μg/mL
  Growth temperature: 37°C
  Growth strain: ccdB Survival
  Copy number: High Copy
Gene/Insert
  Gene/Insert name: None
Terms and licenses: Academic/Nonprofit Terms; Industry Terms: Not Available to Industry
Depositor comments: Plant codon optimized
How to cite: pGEL062 was a gift from Yong Zhang (Addgene plasmid # 124894 ; http://n2t.net/addgene:124894 ; RRID:Addgene_124894)
