[The description below was written by a language model from this plasmid's Addgene catalogue record and pLannotate feature annotations shown in this document.]
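Description:
pGEL062 is an empty-backbone T-DNA binary vector, built on pZHY988, for CRISPR genome editing in plants with wild-type Streptococcus pyogenes Cas9. It is about 15.9 kb and carries the elements typical of an Agrobacterium binary plasmid: nopaline-type left and right T-DNA border repeats, the pVS1 origin with its RepA replication and StaA stability proteins for maintenance in Agrobacterium, and a ColE1/pBR322-type origin with the bom mobilisation region for high-copy propagation in E. coli. Bacterial selection is by kanamycin (aphA-3).

Within the T-DNA, the maize polyubiquitin promoter drives a Cas9 coding sequence described by the depositor as plant codon optimised, terminated by the Arabidopsis HSP18.2 terminator. Downstream lies the guide RNA region, which consists of a ccdB toxin gene (with a ccdA fragment) placed next to the SpCas9 gRNA scaffold. This layout suggests that ccdB serves as a negative-selection stuffer to be replaced when a target-specific spacer is cloned in, which is consistent with the need to grow the uncut plasmid in a ccdB-tolerant strain. The feature table does not annotate a dedicated promoter for the guide RNA, so how the guide is transcribed is not stated in the record. Short fragments of a PDK intron and an attB2 site also appear, probably as remnants of earlier cloning steps. Transformed plant cells are selected with a hygromycin phosphotransferase gene under an enhanced CaMV 35S promoter with a CaMV polyadenylation signal. No target guide is present as deposited, so users add their own. The associated publication deals with high-fidelity xCas9 and Cas9-NG variants for plant genome editing.
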