Features (pLannotate 1.2.2; 21 found; start..end, strand, type, name):
      8..2006    +  promoter       Ubi promoter: maize polyubiquitin gene promoter
   2031..6134    +  CDS            cas9: CAS9_STRP1 - Also known as csn1 From Streptococcus pyogenes serotype M1.
   6244..6492    +  terminator     HSP terminator: efficient transcription terminator from the Arabidopsis thaliana heat shock protein 18.2 gene (Nagaya et al., 2010)
   6757..7059    -  CDS            ccdB: CCDB_ECOLI - Also known as G, letB, letD. Experimental evidence at protein level: Swiss-Prot protein existence level 1. Toxic component of a type II toxin-antitoxin (TA) system, functioning in plasmid maintainence. Responsible for the post- segregational killing (PSK) of plasmid-free cells, also referred to as a plasmid addiction system. Half-life of over 2 hours. Cell killing by CcdB is accompanied by filamentation, defects in chromosome and plasmid segregation, defects in cell division, formation of anucleate cells, decreased DNA synthesis and plasmid loss. Interferes with the activity of DN
   7064..7222    -  CDS            ccdA (fragment): CCDA_ECO57 - Also known as H, letA. Experimental evidence at protein level: Swiss-Prot protein existence level 1. Antitoxin component of a type II toxin-antitoxin (TA) system which inhibits the post-segregational killing (PSK) of plasmid-free cells, also referred to as a plasmid addiction system. Binds to and blocks the activity of CcdB; will also remove bound CcdB protein from the CcdB-GyrA complex by forming a CcdA-CcdB complex, a process termed rejuvenation. Functions as a transcriptional corepressor for the ccdAB operon, repression also requires CcdB (By similarity). From Escherichia coli
   7313..7378    -  intron         PDK intron (fragment): pdk; modified pyruvate orthophosphate dikinase intron from Flaveria trinervia 3.0
   7386..7461    +  misc_RNA       gRNA scaffold: guide RNA scaffold for the Streptococcus pyogenes CRISPR/Cas9 system
   7473..7494    -  protein_bind   attB2 (fragment): mutant version of attB; recombination site for the Gateway® BP reaction BP Clonase™
   7527..7551    +  misc_feature   RB T-DNA repeat: right border repeat from nopaline C58 T-DNA
   7891..8292    +  CDS            Y4CG_SINFN (fragment): Protein inferred from homology: Swiss-Prot protein existence level 3. From Sinorhizobium fredii (strain NBRC 101917 / NGR234).
   8852..9481    +  CDS            pVS1 StaA: stability protein from the Pseudomonas plasmid pVS1 (Heeb et al., 2000)
   9910..10983   +  CDS            pVS1 RepA: replication protein from the Pseudomonas plasmid pVS1 (Heeb et al., 2000)
  11049..11243   +  rep_origin     pVS1 oriV: origin of replication for the Pseudomonas plasmid pVS1 (Heeb et al., 2000)
  11446..11485   +  CDS            rop (fragment): Rop protein, which maintains plasmids at low copy number; rop
  11577..11717   +  misc_feature   bom: basis of mobility region from pBR322
  11903..12491   -  rep_origin     ori: high-copy-number ColE1/pMB1/pBR322/pUC origin of replication
  12578..13372   -  CDS            KanR: aminoglycoside phosphotransferase; aphA-3; confers resistance to kanamycin
  13797..13821   +  misc_feature   LB T-DNA repeat: left border repeat from nopaline C58 T-DNA
  13899..14073   -  polyA_signal   CaMV poly(A) signal: cauliflower mosaic virus polyadenylation signal
  14114..15124   -  CDS            HygR: aminoglycoside phosphotransferase from E. coli; aph(4)-Ia; confers resistance to hygromycin
  15163..15839   -  promoter       CaMV 35S promoter (enhanced): cauliflower mosaic virus 35S promoter with a duplicated enhancer region
>Addgene plasmid #124894 | pGEL062 | addgene full sequence | sequence record 255725 | Addgene NGS Result
GGCGCGCCTGCAGTGCAGCGTGACCCGGTCGTGCCCCTCTCTTGAGATAAGGTGAGCATTGCATGTCTAA
GTTATAAAAAATTACCACATATTTTTTTTGTCACACTTGTTTGAAGTGCAGTTTATCTATCTTTATACAT
ATATTTAAACTTTACTCTACGAATAATATAATCTATAGTACTACAATAATATCAGTGTTTTAGAGAATCA
TATAAATGAACAGTTAGACATGGTCTAAAGGACAATTGAGTATTTTGACAACAGGACTCTACAGTTTTAT
CTTTTTAGTGTGCATGTGTTCTCCTTTTTTTTTGCAAATAGCTTCACCTATATAATACTTCATCCATTTT
ATTAGTACATCCATTTAGGGTTTAGGGTTAATGGTTTTTATAGACTAATTTTTTTAGTACATCTATTTTA
TTCTATTTTAGCCTCTAAATTAAGAAAACTAAAACTCTATTTTAGTTTTTTTATTTAATAATTTAGATAT
AAAATAGAATAAAATAAAGTGACTAAAAATTAAACAAATACCCTTTAAGAAATTAAAAAAACTAAGGAAA
CATTTTTCTTGTTTCGAGTAGATAATGCCAGCCTGTTAAACGCCGTCGACGAGTCTAACGGACACCAACC
AGCGAACCAGCAGCGTCGCGTCGGGCCAAGCGAAGCAGACGGCACGGCATCTCTGTCGCTGCCTCTGGAC
CCCTCTCGAGAGTTCCGCTCCACCGTTGGACTTGCTCCGCTGTCGGCATCCAGAAATTGCGTGGCGGAGC
GGCAGACGTGAGCCGGCACGGCAGGCGGCCTCCTCCTCCTCTCACGGCACCGGCAGCTACGGGGGATTCC
TTTCCCACCGCTCCTTCGCTTTCCCTTCCTCGCCCGCCGTAATAAATAGACACCCCCTCCACACCCTCTT
TCCCCAACCTCGTGTTGTTCGGAGCGCACACACACACAACCAGAACTCCCCCAAATCCACCCGTCGGCAC
CTCCGCTTCAAGGTACGCCGCTCGTCCTCCCCCCCCCCCCCTCTCTACCTTCTCAAGATCGGCGTTCCGG
TCCATGGTTAGGGCCCGGTAGTTCTACTTCTGTTCATGTTTGTGTTAGATCCGTGTTTGTGTTAGATCCG
TGCTACTAGCGTTCGTACACGGATGCGACCTGTACGTCAGACACGTTCTGATTGCTAACTTGCCAGTGTT
TCTCTTTGGGGAATCCTGGGATGGCTCTAGCCGTTCCGCAGACGGGATCGATTTCATGATTTTTTTTGTT
TCGTTGCATAGGGTTTGGTTTGCCCTTTTCCTTTATTTCAATATATGCCGTGCACTTGTTTGTCGGGTCA
TCTTTTCATGCTTTTTTTTGTCTTGGTTGTGATGATGTGGTCTGGTTGGGCGGTCGTTCAAGATCGGAGT
AGAATTAATTCTGTTTCAAACTACCTGGTGGATTTATTAATTTTGGATCTGTATGTGTGTGCCATACATA
TTCATAGTTACGAATTGAAGATGATGGATGGAAATATCGATCTAGGATAGGTATACATGTTGATGCGGGT
TTTACTGATGCATATACAGAGATGCTTTTTGTTCGCTTGGTTGTGATGATGTGGTGTGGTTGGGCGGTCG
TTCATTCGTTCAAGATCGGAGTAGAATACTGTTTCAAACTACCTGGTGTATTTATTAATTTTGGAACTGT
ATGTGTGTGTCATACATCTTCATAGTTACGAGTTTAAGATGGATGGAAATATCGATCTAGGATAGGTATA
CATGTTGATGTGGGTTTTACTGATGCATATACATGATGGCATATGCAGCATCTATTCATATGCTCTAACC
TTGAGTACCTATCTATTATAATAAACAAGTATGTTTTATAATTATTTTGATCTTGATATACTTGGATGAT
GGCATATGCAGCAGCTATATGTGGATTTTTTTAGCCCTGCCTTCATACGCTATTTATTTGCTTGGTACTG
TTTCTTTTGTCGATGCTCACCCTGTTGTTTGGTGTTACTTCTGCAGCCTGCAGGTAGATCGCTCGTCGAC
ATGGATAAGAAGTACTCTATCGGACTCGATATCGGAACTAACTCTGTGGGATGGGCTGTGATCACCGATG
AGTACAAGGTGCCATCTAAGAAGTTCAAGGTTCTCGGAAACACCGATAGGCACTCTATCAAGAAAAACCT
TATCGGTGCTCTCCTCTTCGATTCTGGTGAAACTGCTGAGGCTACCAGACTCAAGAGAACCGCTAGAAGA
AGGTACACCAGAAGAAAGAACAGGATCTGCTACCTCCAAGAGATCTTCTCTAACGAGATGGCTAAAGTGG
ATGATTCATTCTTCCACAGGCTCGAAGAGTCATTCCTCGTGGAAGAAGATAAGAAGCACGAGAGGCACCC
TATCTTCGGAAACATCGTTGATGAGGTGGCATACCACGAGAAGTACCCTACTATCTACCACCTCAGAAAG
AAGCTCGTTGATTCTACTGATAAGGCTGATCTCAGGCTCATCTACCTCGCTCTCGCTCACATGATCAAGT
TCAGAGGACACTTCCTCATCGAGGGTGATCTCAACCCTGATAACTCTGATGTGGATAAGTTGTTCATCCA
GCTCGTGCAGACCTACAACCAGCTTTTCGAAGAGAACCCTATCAACGCTTCAGGTGTGGATGCTAAGGCT
ATCCTCTCTGCTAGGCTCTCTAAGTCAAGAAGGCTTGAGAACCTCATTGCTCAGCTCCCTGGTGAGAAGA
AGAACGGACTTTTCGGAAACTTGATCGCTCTCTCTCTCGGACTCACCCCTAACTTCAAGTCTAACTTCGA
TCTCGCTGAGGATGCAAAGCTCCAGCTCTCAAAGGATACCTACGATGATGATCTCGATAACCTCCTCGCT
CAGATCGGAGATCAGTACGCTGATTTGTTCCTCGCTGCTAAGAACCTCTCTGATGCTATCCTCCTCAGTG
ATATCCTCAGAGTGAACACCGAGATCACCAAGGCTCCACTCTCAGCTTCTATGATCAAGAGATACGATGA
GCACCACCAGGATCTCACACTTCTCAAGGCTCTTGTTAGACAGCAGCTCCCAGAGAAGTACAAAGAGATT
TTCTTCGATCAGTCTAAGAACGGATACGCTGGTTACATCGATGGTGGTGCATCTCAAGAAGAGTTCTACA
AGTTCATCAAGCCTATCCTCGAGAAGATGGATGGAACCGAGGAACTCCTCGTGAAGCTCAATAGAGAGGA
TCTTCTCAGAAAGCAGAGGACCTTCGATAACGGATCTATCCCTCATCAGATCCACCTCGGAGAGTTGCAC
GCTATCCTTAGAAGGCAAGAGGATTTCTACCCATTCCTCAAGGATAACAGGGAAAAGATTGAGAAGATTC
TCACCTTCAGAATCCCTTACTACGTGGGACCTCTCGCTAGAGGAAACTCAAGATTCGCTTGGATGACCAG
AAAGTCTGAGGAAACCATCACCCCTTGGAACTTCGAAGAGGTGGTGGATAAGGGTGCTAGTGCTCAGTCT
TTCATCGAGAGGATGACCAACTTCGATAAGAACCTTCCAAACGAGAAGGTGCTCCCTAAGCACTCTTTGC
TCTACGAGTACTTCACCGTGTACAACGAGTTGACCAAGGTTAAGTACGTGACCGAGGGAATGAGGAAGCC
TGCTTTTTTGTCAGGTGAGCAAAAGAAGGCTATCGTTGATCTCTTGTTCAAGACCAACAGAAAGGTGACC
GTGAAGCAGCTCAAAGAGGATTACTTCAAGAAAATCGAGTGCTTCGATTCAGTTGAGATTTCTGGTGTTG
AGGATAGGTTCAACGCATCTCTCGGAACCTACCACGATCTCCTCAAGATCATTAAGGATAAGGATTTCTT
GGATAACGAGGAAAACGAGGATATCTTGGAGGATATCGTTCTTACCCTCACCCTCTTTGAAGATAGAGAG
ATGATTGAAGAAAGGCTCAAGACCTACGCTCATCTCTTCGATGATAAGGTGATGAAGCAGTTGAAGAGAA
GAAGATACACTGGTTGGGGAAGGCTCTCAAGAAAGCTCATTAACGGAATCAGGGATAAGCAGTCTGGAAA
GACAATCCTTGATTTCCTCAAGTCTGATGGATTCGCTAACAGAAACTTCATGCAGCTCATCCACGATGAT
TCTCTCACCTTTAAAGAGGATATCCAGAAGGCTCAGGTTTCAGGACAGGGTGATAGTCTCCATGAGCATA
TCGCTAACCTCGCTGGATCTCCTGCAATCAAGAAGGGAATCCTCCAGACTGTGAAGGTTGTGGATGAGTT
GGTGAAGGTGATGGGAAGGCATAAGCCTGAGAACATCGTGATCGAAATGGCTAGAGAGAACCAGACCACT
CAGAAGGGACAGAAGAACTCTAGGGAAAGGATGAAGAGGATCGAGGAAGGTATCAAAGAGCTTGGATCTC
AGATCCTCAAAGAGCACCCTGTTGAGAACACTCAGCTCCAGAATGAGAAGCTCTACCTCTACTACCTCCA
GAACGGAAGGGATATGTATGTGGATCAAGAGTTGGATATCAACAGGCTCTCTGATTACGATGTTGATCAT
ATCGTGCCACAGTCATTCTTGAAGGATGATTCTATCGATAACAAGGTGCTCACCAGGTCTGATAAGAACA
GGGGTAAGAGTGATAACGTGCCAAGTGAAGAGGTTGTGAAGAAAATGAAGAACTATTGGAGGCAGCTCCT
CAACGCTAAGCTCATCACTCAGAGAAAGTTCGATAACTTGACTAAGGCTGAGAGGGGAGGACTCTCTGAA
TTGGATAAGGCAGGATTCATCAAGAGGCAGCTTGTGGAAACCAGGCAGATCACTAAGCACGTTGCACAGA
TCCTCGATTCTAGGATGAACACCAAGTACGATGAGAACGATAAGTTGATCAGGGAAGTGAAGGTTATCAC
CCTCAAGTCAAAGCTCGTGTCTGATTTCAGAAAGGATTTCCAATTCTACAAGGTGAGGGAAATCAACAAC
TACCACCACGCTCACGATGCTTACCTTAACGCTGTTGTTGGAACCGCTCTCATCAAGAAGTATCCTAAGC
TCGAGTCAGAGTTCGTGTACGGTGATTACAAGGTGTACGATGTGAGGAAGATGATCGCTAAGTCTGAGCA
AGAGATCGGAAAGGCTACCGCTAAGTATTTCTTCTACTCTAACATCATGAATTTCTTCAAGACCGAGATT
ACCCTCGCTAACGGTGAGATCAGAAAGAGGCCACTCATCGAGACAAACGGTGAAACAGGTGAGATCGTGT
GGGATAAGGGAAGGGATTTCGCTACCGTTAGAAAGGTGCTCTCTATGCCACAGGTGAACATCGTTAAGAA
AACCGAGGTGCAGACCGGTGGATTCTCTAAAGAGTCTATCCTCCCTAAGAGGAACTCTGATAAGCTCATT
GCTAGGAAGAAGGATTGGGACCCTAAGAAATACGGTGGTTTCGATTCTCCTACCGTGGCTTACTCTGTTC
TCGTTGTGGCTAAGGTTGAGAAGGGAAAGAGTAAGAAGCTCAAGTCTGTTAAGGAACTTCTCGGAATCAC
TATCATGGAAAGGTCATCTTTCGAGAAGAACCCAATCGATTTCCTCGAGGCTAAGGGATACAAAGAGGTT
AAGAAGGATCTCATCATCAAGCTCCCAAAGTACTCACTCTTCGAACTCGAGAACGGTAGAAAGAGGATGC
TCGCTTCTGCTGGTGAGCTTCAAAAGGGAAACGAGCTTGCTCTCCCATCTAAGTACGTTAACTTTCTTTA
CCTCGCTTCTCACTACGAGAAGTTGAAGGGATCTCCAGAAGATAACGAGCAGAAGCAACTTTTCGTTGAG
CAGCACAAGCACTACTTGGATGAGATCATCGAGCAGATCTCTGAGTTCTCTAAAAGGGTGATCCTCGCTG
ATGCAAACCTCGATAAGGTGTTGTCTGCTTACAACAAGCACAGAGATAAGCCTATCAGGGAACAGGCAGA
GAACATCATCCATCTCTTCACCCTTACCAACCTCGGTGCTCCTGCTGCTTTCAAGTACTTCGATACAACC
ATCGATAGGAAGAGATACACCTCTACCAAAGAAGTGCTCGATGCTACCCTCATCCATCAGTCTATCACTG
GACTCTACGAGACTAGGATCGATCTCTCACAGCTCGGTGGTGATTCAAGGGCTGATCCTAAGAAGAAGAG
GAAGGTTTCTAGGGCAGATCCAAAGAAGAAGCGGAAGGTGTCTAGAGCTGATCCGAAGAAGAAGCGCAAG
GTGTGACTCGAGATATGAAGATGAAGATGAAATATTTGGTGTGTCAAATAAAAAGCTTGTGTGCTTAAGT
TTGTGTTTTTTTCTTGGCTTGTTGTGTTATGAATTTGTGGCTTTTTCTAATATTAAATGAATGTAAGATC
ACATTATAATGAATAAACAAATGTTTCTATAATCCATTGTGAATGTTTTGTTGGATCTCTTCTGCAGCAT
ATAACTACTGTATGTGCTATGGTATGGACTATGGAATATGATTAAAGATAAGAGGATCCGCGGATCATGA
ACCAACGGCCTGGCTGTATTTGGTGGTTGTGTAGGGAGATGGGGAGAAGAAAAGCCCGATTCTCTTCGCT
GTGATGGGCTGGATGCATGCGGGGGAGCGGGAGGCCCAAGTACGTGCACGGTGAGCGGCCCACAGGGCGA
GTGTGAGCGCGAGAGGCGGGAGGAACAGTTTAGTACCACATTGCCCAGCTAACTCGAACGCGACCAACTT
ATAAACCCGCGCGCTGTCGCTTGTGTGGAGACCTTATATTCCCCAGAACATCAGGTTAATGGCGTTTTTG
ATGTCATTTTCGCGGTGGCTGAGATCAGCCACTTCTTCCCCGATAACGGAAACCGGCACACTGGCCATAT
CGGTGGTCATCATGCGCCAGCTTTCATCCCCGATATGCACCACCGGGTAAAGTTCACGGGAGACTTTATC
TGACAGCAGACGTGCACTGGCCAGGGGGATCACCATCCGTCGCCCGGGCGTGTCAATAATATCACTCTGT
ACATCCACAAACAGACGATAACGGCTCTCTCTTTTATAGGTGTAAACCTTAAACTGCATTTCACCAGCCC
CTGTTCTCGTCAGCAAAAGAGCCGTTCATTTCAATAAACCGGGCGACCTCAGCCATCCCTTCCTGATTTT
CCGCTTTCCAGCGTTCGGCACGCAGACGACGGGCTTCATTCTGCATGGTTGTGCTTACCAGACCGGAGAT
ATTGACATCATATATGCCTTGAGCAACTGATAGCTGTCGCTGTCAACTGTCACTGTAATACGCTGCTTCA
TAGCATACCTCTTTTTGACATACTTCGGGTATACATATCAGTATATATTCTTATACCGCAAAAATCAGCG
CGCAAATACGCATACTGTTATCTGGCTTGGTCTCAGTTTTAGAGCTAGAAATAGCAAGTTAAAATAAGGC
TAGTCCGTTATCAACTTGAAAAAGTGGCACCGAGTCGGTGCTTTTTTTCTAGACCCAGCTTTCTTGTACA
AAGTTGGCATTACTGCGAGCTCAAACTATCAGTGTTTGACAGGATATATTGGCGGGTAAACCTAAGAGAA
AAGAGCGTTTATTAGAATAATCGGATATTTAAAAGGGCGTGAAAAGGTTTATCCGTTCGTCCATTTGTAT
GTGCATGCCAACCACAGGGTTCCCCTCGGGATCAAAGTACTTTGATCCAACCCCTCCGCTGCTATAGTGC
AGTCGGCTTCTGACGTTCAGTGCAGCCGTCTTCTGAAAACGACATGTCGCACAAGTCCTAAGTTACGCGA
CAGGCTGCCGCCCTGCCCTTTTCCTGGCGTTTTCTTGTCGCGTGTTTTAGTCGCATAAAGTAGAATACTT
GCGACTAGAACCGGAGACATTACGCCATGAACAAGAGCGCCGCCGCTGGCCTGCTGGGCTATGCCCGCGT
CAGCACCGACGACCAGGACTTGACCAACCAACGGGCCGAACTGCACGCGGCCGGCTGCACCAAGCTGTTT
TCCGAGAAGATCACCGGCACCAGGCGCGACCGCCCGGAGCTGGCCAGGATGCTTGACCACCTACGCCCTG
GCGACGTTGTGACAGTGACCAGGCTAGACCGCCTGGCCCGCAGCACCCGCGACCTACTGGACATTGCCGA
GCGCATCCAGGAGGCCGGCGCGGGCCTGCGTAGCCTGGCAGAGCCGTGGGCCGACACCACCACGCCGGCC
GGCCGCATGGTGTTGACCGTGTTCGCCGGCATTGCCGAGTTCGAGCGTTCCCTAATCATCGACCGCACCC
GGAGCGGGCGCGAGGCCGCCAAGGCCCGAGGCGTGAAGTTTGGCCCCCGCCCTACCCTCACCCCGGCACA
GATCGCGCACGCCCGCGAGCTGATCGACCAGGAAGGCCGCACCGTGAAAGAGGCGGCTGCACTGCTTGGC
GTGCATCGCTCGACCCTGTACCGCGCACTTGAGCGCAGCGAGGAAGTGACGCCCACCGAGGCCAGGCGGC
GCGGTGCCTTCCGTGAGGACGCATTGACCGAGGCCGACGCCCTGGCGGCCGCCGAGAATGAACGCCAAGA
GGAACAAGCATGAAACCGCACCAGGACGGCCAGGACGAACCGTTTTTCATTACCGAAGAGATCGAGGCGG
AGATGATCGCGGCCGGGTACGTGTTCGAGCCGCCCGCGCACGGCTCAACCGTGCGGCTGCATGAAATCCT
GGCCGGTTTGTCTGATGCCAAGCTGGCGGCCTGGCCGGCCAGCTTGGCCGCTGAAGAAACCGAGCGCCGC
CGTCTAAAAAGGTGATGTGTATTTGAGTAAAACAGCTTGCGTCATGCGGTCGCTGCGTATATGATGCGAT
GAGTAAATAAACAAATACGCAAGGGGAACGCATGAAGGTTATCGCTGTACTTAACCAGAAAGGCGGGTCA
GGCAAGACGACCATCGCAACCCATCTAGCCCGCGCCCTGCAACTCGCCGGGGCCGATGTTCTGTTAGTCG
ATTCCGATCCCCAGGGCAGTGCCCGCGATTGGGCGGCCGTGCGGGAAGATCAACCGCTAACCGTTGTCGG
CATCGACCGCCCGACGATTGACCGCGACGTGAAGGCCATCGGCCGGCGCGACTTCGTAGTGATCGACGGA
GCGCCCCAGGCGGCGGACTTGGCTGTGTCCGCGATCAAGGCAGCCGACTTCGTGCTGATTCCGGTGCAGC
CAAGCCCTTACGACATATGGGCCACCGCCGACCTGGTGGAGCTGGTTAAGCAGCGCATTGAGGTCACGGA
TGGAAGGCTACAAGCGGCCTTTGTCGTGTCGCGGGCGATCAAAGGCACGCGCATCGGCGGTGAGGTTGCC
GAGGCGCTGGCCGGGTACGAGCTGCCCATTCTTGAGTCCCGTATCACGCAGCGCGTGAGCTACCCAGGCA
CTGCCGCCGCCGGCACAACCGTTCTTGAATCAGAACCCGAGGGCGACGCTGCCCGCGAGGTCCAGGCGCT
GGCCGCTGAAATTAAATCAAAACTCATTTGAGTTAATGAGGTAAAGAGAAAATGAGCAAAAGCACAAACA
CGCTAAGTGCCGGCCGTCCGAGCGCACGCAGCAGCAAGGCTGCAACGTTGGCCAGCCTGGCAGACACGCC
AGCCATGAAGCGGGTCAACTTTCAGTTGCCGGCGGAGGATCACACCAAGCTGAAGATGTACGCGGTACGC
CAAGGCAAGACCATTACCGAGCTGCTATCTGAATACATCGCGCAGCTACCAGAGTAAATGAGCAAATGAA
TAAATGAGTAGATGAATTTTAGCGGCTAAAGGAGGCGGCATGGAAAATCAAGAACAACCAGGCACCGACG
CCGTGGAATGCCCCATGTGTGGAGGAACGGGCGGTTGGCCAGGCGTAAGCGGCTGGGTTGCCTGCCGGCC
CTGCAATGGCACTGGAACCCCCAAGCCCGAGGAATCGGCGTGAGCGGTCGCAAACCATCCGGCCCGGTAC
AAATCGGCGCGGCGCTGGGTGATGACCTGGTGGAGAAGTTGAAGGCCGCGCAGGCCGCCCAGCGGCAACG
CATCGAGGCAGAAGCACGCCCCGGTGAATCGTGGCAAGCGGCCGCTGATCGAATCCGCAAAGAATCCCGG
CAACCGCCGGCAGCCGGTGCGCCGTCGATTAGGAAGCCGCCCAAGGGCGACGAGCAACCAGATTTTTTCG
TTCCGATGCTCTATGACGTGGGCACCCGCGATAGTCGCAGCATCATGGACGTGGCCGTTTTCCGTCTGTC
GAAGCGTGACCGACGAGCTGGCGAGGTGATCCGCTACGAGCTTCCAGACGGGCACGTAGAGGTTTCCGCA
GGGCCGGCCGGCATGGCCAGTGTGTGGGATTACGACCTGGTACTGATGGCGGTTTCCCATCTAACCGAAT
CCATGAACCGATACCGGGAAGGGAAGGGAGACAAGCCCGGCCGCGTGTTCCGTCCACACGTTGCGGACGT
ACTCAAGTTCTGCCGGCGAGCCGATGGCGGAAAGCAGAAAGACGACCTGGTAGAAACCTGCATTCGGTTA
AACACCACGCACGTTGCCATGCAGCGTACGAAGAAGGCCAAGAACGGCCGCCTGGTGACGGTATCCGAGG
GTGAAGCCTTGATTAGCCGCTACAAGATCGTAAAGAGCGAAACCGGGCGGCCGGAGTACATCGAGATCGA
GCTAGCTGATTGGATGTACCGCGAGATCACAGAAGGCAAGAACCCGGACGTGCTGACGGTTCACCCCGAT
TACTTTTTGATCGATCCCGGCATCGGCCGTTTTCTCTACCGCCTGGCACGCCGCGCCGCAGGCAAGGCAG
AAGCCAGATGGTTGTTCAAGACGATCTACGAACGCAGTGGCAGCGCCGGAGAGTTCAAGAAGTTCTGTTT
CACCGTGCGCAAGCTGATCGGGTCAAATGACCTGCCGGAGTACGATTTGAAGGAGGAGGCGGGGCAGGCT
GGCCCGATCCTAGTCATGCGCTACCGCAACCTGATCGAGGGCGAAGCATCCGCCGGTTCCTAATGTACGG
AGCAGATGCTAGGGCAAATTGCCCTAGCAGGGGAAAAAGGTCGAAAAGGCCTCTTTCCTGTGGATAGCAC
GTACATTGGGAACCCAAAGCCGTACATTGGGAACCGGAACCCGTACATTGGGAACCCAAAGCCGTACATT
GGGAACCGGTCACACATGTAAGTGACTGATATAAAAGAGAAAAAAGGCGATTTTTCCGCCTAAAACTCTT
TAAAACTTATTAAAACTCTTAAAACCCGCCTGGCCTGTGCATAACTGTCTGGCCAGCGCACAGCCGAAGA
GCTGCAAAAAGCGCCTACCCTTCGGTCGCTGCGCTCCCTACGCCCCGCCGCTTCGCGTCGGCCTATCGCG
GCCGCTGGCCGCTCAAAAATGGCTGGCCTACGGCCAGGCAATCTACCAGGGCGCGGACAAGCCGCGCCGT
CGCCACTCGACCGCCGGCGCCCACATCAAGGCACCCTGCCTCGCGCGTTTCGGTGATGACGGTGAAAACC
TCTGACACATGCAGCTCCCGGAAACGGTCACAGCTTGTCTGTAAGCGGATGCCGGGAGCAGACAAGCGCG
TCAGCGGGTGTTGGCGGGTGTCGGGGCGCAGCCATGACCCAGTCACGTAGCGATAGCGGAGTGTATACTG
GCTTAACTATGCGGCATCAGAGCAGATTGTACTGAGAGTGCACCATATGCGGTGTGAAATACCGCACAGA
TGCGTAAGGAGAAAATACCGCATCAGGCGCTCTTCCGCTTCCTCGCTCACTGACTCGCTGCGCTCGGTCG
TTCGGCTGCGGCGAGCGGTATCAGCTCACTCAAAGGCGGTAATACGGTTATCCACAGAATCAGGGGATAA
CGCAGGAAAGAACATGTGAGCAAAAGGCCAGCAAAAGGCCAGGAACCGTAAAAAGGCCGCGTTGCTGGCG
TTTTTCCATAGGCTCCGCCCCCCTGACGAGCATCACAAAAATCGACGCTCAAGTCAGAGGTGGCGAAACC
CGACAGGACTATAAAGATACCAGGCGTTTCCCCCTGGAAGCTCCCTCGTGCGCTCTCCTGTTCCGACCCT
GCCGCTTACCGGATACCTGTCCGCCTTTCTCCCTTCGGGAAGCGTGGCGCTTTCTCATAGCTCACGCTGT
AGGTATCTCAGTTCGGTGTAGGTCGTTCGCTCCAAGCTGGGCTGTGTGCACGAACCCCCCGTTCAGCCCG
ACCGCTGCGCCTTATCCGGTAACTATCGTCTTGAGTCCAACCCGGTAAGACACGACTTATCGCCACTGGC
AGCAGCCACTGGTAACAGGATTAGCAGAGCGAGGTATGTAGGCGGTGCTACAGAGTTCTTGAAGTGGTGG
CCTAACTACGGCTACACTAGAAGGACAGTATTTGGTATCTGCGCTCTGCTGAAGCCAGTTACCTTCGGAA
AAAGAGTTGGTAGCTCTTGATCCGGCAAACAAACCACCGCTGGTAGCGGTGGTTTTTTTGTTTGCAAGCA
GCAGATTACGCGCAGAAAAAAAGGATCTCAAGAAGATCCTTTGATCTTTTCTACGGGGTCTGACGCTCAG
TGGAACGAAAACTCACGTTAAGGGATTTTGGTCATGCATTCTAGGTACTAAAACAATTCATCCAGTAAAA
TATAATATTTTATTTTCTCCCAATCAGGCTTGATCCCCAGTAAGTCAAAAAATAGCTCGACATACTGTTC
TTCCCCGATATCCTCCCTGATCGACCGGACGCAGAAGGCAATGTCATACCACTTGTCCGCCCTGCCGCTT
CTCCCAAGATCAATAAAGCCACTTACTTTGCCATCTTTCACAAAGATGTTGCTGTCTCCCAGGTCGCCGT
GGGAAAAGACAAGTTCCTCTTCGGGCTTTTCCGTCTTTAAAAAATCATACAGCTCGCGCGGATCTTTAAA
TGGAGTGTCTTCTTCCCAGTTTTCGCAATCCACATCGGCCAGATCGTTATTCAGTAAGTAATCCAATTCG
GCTAAGCGGCTGTCTAAGCTATTCGTATAGGGACAATCCGATATGTCGATGGAGTGAAAGAGCCTGATGC
ACTCCGCATACAGCTCGATAATCTTTTCAGGGCTTTGTTCATCTTCATACTCTTCCGAGCAAAGGACGCC
ATCGGCCTCACTCATGAGCAGATTGCTCCAGCCATCATGCCGTTCAAAGTGCAGGACCTTTGGAACAGGC
AGCTTTCCTTCCAGCCATAGCATCATGTCCTTTTCCCGTTCCACATCATAGGTGGTCCCTTTATACCGGC
TGTCCGTCATTTTTAAATATAGGTTTTCATTTTCTCCCACCAGCTTATATACCTTAGCAGGAGACATTCC
TTCCGTATCTTTTACGCAGCGGTATTTTTCGATCAGTTTTTTCAATTCCGGTGATATTCTCATTTTAGCC
ATTTATTATTTCCTTCCTCTTTTCTACAGTATTTAAAGATACCCCAAGAAGCTAATTATAACAAGACGAA
CTCCAATTCACTGTTCCTTGCATTCTAAAACCTTAAATACCAGAAAACAGCTTTTTCAAAGTTGTTTTCA
AAGTTGGCGTATAACATAGTATCGACGGAGCCGATTTTGAAACCGCGGTGATCACAGGCAGCAACGCTCT
GTCATCGTTACAATCAACATGCTACCCTCCGCGAGATCATCCGTGTTTCAAACCCGGCAGCTTAGTTGCC
GTTCTTCCGAATAGCATCGGTAACATGAGCAAAGTCTGCCGCCTTACAACGGCTCTCCCGCTGACGCCGT
CCCGGACTGATGGGCTGCCTGTATCGAGTGGTGATTTTGTGCCGAGCTGCCGGTCGGGGAGCTGTTGGCT
GGCTGGTGGCAGGATATATTGTGGTGTAAACAAATTGACGCTTAGACAACTTAATAACACATTGCGGACG
TTTTTAATGTACTGAATTAACGCCGAATTAATTCGGGGGATCTGGATTTTAGTACTGGATTTTGGTTTTA
GGAATTAGAAATTTTATTGATAGAAGTATTTTACAAATACAAATACATACTAAGGGTTTCTTATATGCTC
AACACATGAGCGAAACCCTATAGGAACCCTAATTCCCTTATCTGGGAACTACTCACACATTATTATGGAG
AAAATAGAGCTTGTCGATCGTTAATTAATCACCTCCAAGATCCCGGACGAGTGCTGGGGCGTCGGTTTCC
ACTATCGGCGAGTACTTCTACACAGCCATCGGTCCAGACGGCCGCGCTTCTGCGGGCGATTTGTGTACGC
CCGACAGTCCCGGCTCCGGATCGGACGATTGCGTCGCATCGACCCTGCGCCCAAGCTGCATCATCGAAAT
TGCCGTCAACCAAGCTCTGATAGAGTTGGTCAAGACCAATGCGGAGCATATACGCCCGGAGCCGCGGCGA
TCCTGCAAGCTCCGGATGCCTCCGCTCGAAGTAGCGCGTCTGCTGCTCCATACAAGCCAACCACGGCCTC
CAGAAGAAGATGTTGGCGACCTCGTATTGGGAATCCCCGAACATCGCCTCGCTCCAGTCAATGACCGCTG
TTATGCGGCCATTGTCCGTCAGGACATTGTTGGAGCCGAAATCCGCGTGCACGAGGTGCCGGACTTCGGG
GCAGTCCTCGGCCCAAAGCATCAGCTCATCGAGAGCCTGCGCGACGGACGCACTGACGGTGTCGTCCATC
ACAGTTTGCCAGTGATACACATGGGGATCAGCAATCGCGCATATGAAATCACGCCATGTAGTGTATTGAC
CGATTCCTTGCGGTCCGAATGGGCCGAACCCGCTCGTCTGGCTAAGATCGGCCGCAGCGATCGCATCCAT
GGCCTCCGCGACCGGCTGCAGAACAGCGGGCAGTTCGGTTTCAGGCAGGTCTTGCAACGTGACACCCTGT
GCACGGCGGGAGATGCAATAGGTCAGGCTCTCGCTGAATTCCCCAATGTCAAGCACTTCCGGAATCGGGA
GCGCGGCCGATGCAAAGTGCCGATAAACATAACGATCTTTGTAGAAACCATCGGCGCAGCTATTTACCCG
CAGGACATATCCACGCCCTCCTACATCGAAGCTGAAAGCACGAGATTCTTCGCCCTCCGAGAGCTGCATC
AGGTCGGACACGCTGTCGAACTTTTCGATCAGAAACTTCTCGACAGACGTCGCGGTGAGTTCAGGCTTTT
TCATCCTAGGAGAGATAGATTTGTAGAGAGAGACTGGTGATTTCAGCGTGTCCTCTCCAAATGAAATGAA
CTTCCTTATATAGAGGAAGGGTCTTGCGAAGGATAGTGGGATTGTGCGTCATCCCTTACGTCAGTGGAGA
TATCACATCAATCCACTTGCTTTGAAGACGTGGTTGGAACGTCTTCTTTTTCCACGATGCTCCTCGTGGG
TGGGGGTCCATCTTTGGGACCACTGTCGGCAGAGGCATCTTGAACGATAGCCTTTCCTTTATCGCAATGA
TGGCATTTGTAGGTGCCACCTTCCTTTTCTACTGTCCTTTTGATGAAGTGACAGATAGCTGGGCAATGGA
ATCCGAGGAGGTTTCCCGATATTACCCTTTGTTGAAAAGTCTCAATAGCCCTTTGGTCTTCTGAGACTGT
ATCTTTGATATTCTTGGAGTAGACGAGAGTGTCGTGCTCCACCATGTTCACATCAATCCACTTGCTTTGA
AGACGTGGTTGGAACGTCTTCTTTTTCCACGATGCTCCTCGTGGGTGGGGGTCCATCTTTGGGACCACTG
TCGGCAGAGGCATCTTGAACGATAGCCTTTCCTTTATCGCAATGATGGCATTTGTAGGTGCCACCTTCCT
TTTCTACTGTCCTTTTGATGAAGTGACAGATAGCTGGGCAATGGAATCCGAGGAGGTTTCCCGATATTAC
CCTTTGTTGAAAAGTCTCAATAGCCCTTTGGTCTTCTGAGACTGTATCTTTGATATTCTTGGAGTAGACG
AGAGTGTCGTGCTCCACCATG
