>Addgene plasmid #124894 | pGEL062 | depositor partial sequence | sequence record 259119 | SpCas9-NLS
ATGGATAAGAAGTACTCTATCGGACTCGATATCGGAACTAACTCTGTGGGATGGGCTGTGATCACCGATG
AGTACAAGGTGCCATCTAAGAAGTTCAAGGTTCTCGGAAACACCGATAGGCACTCTATCAAGAAAAACCT
TATCGGTGCTCTCCTCTTCGATTCTGGTGAAACTGCTGAGGCTACCAGACTCAAGAGAACCGCTAGAAGA
AGGTACACCAGAAGAAAGAACAGGATCTGCTACCTCCAAGAGATCTTCTCTAACGAGATGGCTAAAGTGG
ATGATTCATTCTTCCACAGGCTCGAAGAGTCATTCCTCGTGGAAGAAGATAAGAAGCACGAGAGGCACCC
TATCTTCGGAAACATCGTTGATGAGGTGGCATACCACGAGAAGTACCCTACTATCTACCACCTCAGAAAG
AAGCTCGTTGATTCTACTGATAAGGCTGATCTCAGGCTCATCTACCTCGCTCTCGCTCACATGATCAAGT
TCAGAGGACACTTCCTCATCGAGGGTGATCTCAACCCTGATAACTCTGATGTGGATAAGTTGTTCATCCA
GCTCGTGCAGACCTACAACCAGCTTTTCGAAGAGAACCCTATCAACGCTTCAGGTGTGGATGCTAAGGCT
ATCCTCTCTGCTAGGCTCTCTAAGTCAAGAAGGCTTGAGAACCTCATTGCTCAGCTCCCTGGTGAGAAGA
AGAACGGACTTTTCGGAAACTTGATCGCTCTCTCTCTCGGACTCACCCCTAACTTCAAGTCTAACTTCGA
TCTCGCTGAGGATGCAAAGCTCCAGCTCTCAAAGGATACCTACGATGATGATCTCGATAACCTCCTCGCT
CAGATCGGAGATCAGTACGCTGATTTGTTCCTCGCTGCTAAGAACCTCTCTGATGCTATCCTCCTCAGTG
ATATCCTCAGAGTGAACACCGAGATCACCAAGGCTCCACTCTCAGCTTCTATGATCAAGAGATACGATGA
GCACCACCAGGATCTCACACTTCTCAAGGCTCTTGTTAGACAGCAGCTCCCAGAGAAGTACAAAGAGATT
TTCTTCGATCAGTCTAAGAACGGATACGCTGGTTACATCGATGGTGGTGCATCTCAAGAAGAGTTCTACA
AGTTCATCAAGCCTATCCTCGAGAAGATGGATGGAACCGAGGAACTCCTCGTGAAGCTCAATAGAGAGGA
TCTTCTCAGAAAGCAGAGGACCTTCGATAACGGATCTATCCCTCATCAGATCCACCTCGGAGAGTTGCAC
GCTATCCTTAGAAGGCAAGAGGATTTCTACCCATTCCTCAAGGATAACAGGGAAAAGATTGAGAAGATTC
TCACCTTCAGAATCCCTTACTACGTGGGACCTCTCGCTAGAGGAAACTCAAGATTCGCTTGGATGACCAG
AAAGTCTGAGGAAACCATCACCCCTTGGAACTTCGAAGAGGTGGTGGATAAGGGTGCTAGTGCTCAGTCT
TTCATCGAGAGGATGACCAACTTCGATAAGAACCTTCCAAACGAGAAGGTGCTCCCTAAGCACTCTTTGC
TCTACGAGTACTTCACCGTGTACAACGAGTTGACCAAGGTTAAGTACGTGACCGAGGGAATGAGGAAGCC
TGCTTTTTTGTCAGGTGAGCAAAAGAAGGCTATCGTTGATCTCTTGTTCAAGACCAACAGAAAGGTGACC
GTGAAGCAGCTCAAAGAGGATTACTTCAAGAAAATCGAGTGCTTCGATTCAGTTGAGATTTCTGGTGTTG
AGGATAGGTTCAACGCATCTCTCGGAACCTACCACGATCTCCTCAAGATCATTAAGGATAAGGATTTCTT
GGATAACGAGGAAAACGAGGATATCTTGGAGGATATCGTTCTTACCCTCACCCTCTTTGAAGATAGAGAG
ATGATTGAAGAAAGGCTCAAGACCTACGCTCATCTCTTCGATGATAAGGTGATGAAGCAGTTGAAGAGAA
GAAGATACACTGGTTGGGGAAGGCTCTCAAGAAAGCTCATTAACGGAATCAGGGATAAGCAGTCTGGAAA
GACAATCCTTGATTTCCTCAAGTCTGATGGATTCGCTAACAGAAACTTCATGCAGCTCATCCACGATGAT
TCTCTCACCTTTAAAGAGGATATCCAGAAGGCTCAGGTTTCAGGACAGGGTGATAGTCTCCATGAGCATA
TCGCTAACCTCGCTGGATCTCCTGCAATCAAGAAGGGAATCCTCCAGACTGTGAAGGTTGTGGATGAGTT
GGTGAAGGTGATGGGAAGGCATAAGCCTGAGAACATCGTGATCGAAATGGCTAGAGAGAACCAGACCACT
CAGAAGGGACAGAAGAACTCTAGGGAAAGGATGAAGAGGATCGAGGAAGGTATCAAAGAGCTTGGATCTC
AGATCCTCAAAGAGCACCCTGTTGAGAACACTCAGCTCCAGAATGAGAAGCTCTACCTCTACTACCTCCA
GAACGGAAGGGATATGTATGTGGATCAAGAGTTGGATATCAACAGGCTCTCTGATTACGATGTTGATCAT
ATCGTGCCACAGTCATTCTTGAAGGATGATTCTATCGATAACAAGGTGCTCACCAGGTCTGATAAGAACA
GGGGTAAGAGTGATAACGTGCCAAGTGAAGAGGTTGTGAAGAAAATGAAGAACTATTGGAGGCAGCTCCT
CAACGCTAAGCTCATCACTCAGAGAAAGTTCGATAACTTGACTAAGGCTGAGAGGGGAGGACTCTCTGAA
TTGGATAAGGCAGGATTCATCAAGAGGCAGCTTGTGGAAACCAGGCAGATCACTAAGCACGTTGCACAGA
TCCTCGATTCTAGGATGAACACCAAGTACGATGAGAACGATAAGTTGATCAGGGAAGTGAAGGTTATCAC
CCTCAAGTCAAAGCTCGTGTCTGATTTCAGAAAGGATTTCCAATTCTACAAGGTGAGGGAAATCAACAAC
TACCACCACGCTCACGATGCTTACCTTAACGCTGTTGTTGGAACCGCTCTCATCAAGAAGTATCCTAAGC
TCGAGTCAGAGTTCGTGTACGGTGATTACAAGGTGTACGATGTGAGGAAGATGATCGCTAAGTCTGAGCA
AGAGATCGGAAAGGCTACCGCTAAGTATTTCTTCTACTCTAACATCATGAATTTCTTCAAGACCGAGATT
ACCCTCGCTAACGGTGAGATCAGAAAGAGGCCACTCATCGAGACAAACGGTGAAACAGGTGAGATCGTGT
GGGATAAGGGAAGGGATTTCGCTACCGTTAGAAAGGTGCTCTCTATGCCACAGGTGAACATCGTTAAGAA
AACCGAGGTGCAGACCGGTGGATTCTCTAAAGAGTCTATCCTCCCTAAGAGGAACTCTGATAAGCTCATT
GCTAGGAAGAAGGATTGGGACCCTAAGAAATACGGTGGTTTCGATTCTCCTACCGTGGCTTACTCTGTTC
TCGTTGTGGCTAAGGTTGAGAAGGGAAAGAGTAAGAAGCTCAAGTCTGTTAAGGAACTTCTCGGAATCAC
TATCATGGAAAGGTCATCTTTCGAGAAGAACCCAATCGATTTCCTCGAGGCTAAGGGATACAAAGAGGTT
AAGAAGGATCTCATCATCAAGCTCCCAAAGTACTCACTCTTCGAACTCGAGAACGGTAGAAAGAGGATGC
TCGCTTCTGCTGGTGAGCTTCAAAAGGGAAACGAGCTTGCTCTCCCATCTAAGTACGTTAACTTTCTTTA
CCTCGCTTCTCACTACGAGAAGTTGAAGGGATCTCCAGAAGATAACGAGCAGAAGCAACTTTTCGTTGAG
CAGCACAAGCACTACTTGGATGAGATCATCGAGCAGATCTCTGAGTTCTCTAAAAGGGTGATCCTCGCTG
ATGCAAACCTCGATAAGGTGTTGTCTGCTTACAACAAGCACAGAGATAAGCCTATCAGGGAACAGGCAGA
GAACATCATCCATCTCTTCACCCTTACCAACCTCGGTGCTCCTGCTGCTTTCAAGTACTTCGATACAACC
ATCGATAGGAAGAGATACACCTCTACCAAAGAAGTGCTCGATGCTACCCTCATCCATCAGTCTATCACTG
GACTCTACGAGACTAGGATCGATCTCTCACAGCTCGGTGGTGATTCAAGGGCTGATCCTAAGAAGAAGAG
GAAGGTTTCTAGGGCAGATCCAAAGAAGAAGCGGAAGGTGTCTAGAGCTGATCCGAAGAAGAAGCGCAAG
GTGTGA
